>Addgene plasmid #125200 | pSBbi-Pur-Lyn-AktAR2-EV-D | depositor full sequence | sequence record 239440 | Full Sequence
AATTTTAACAAAATATTAACGCTTACAATTTCCTGATGCGGTATTTTCTCCTTACGCATCTGTGCGGTAT
TTCACACCGCATCAGGTGGCACTTTTCGGGGAAATGTGCGCGGAACCCCTATTTGTTTATTTTTCTAAAT
ACATTCAAATATGTATCCGCTCATGAGACAATAACCCTGATAAATGCTTCAATAATATTGAAAAAGGAAG
AGTATGAGTATTCAACATTTCCGTGTCGCCCTTATTCCCTTTTTTGCGGCATTTTGCCTTCCTGTTTTTG
CTCACCCAGAAACGCTGGTGAAAGTAAAAGATGCTGAAGATCAGTTGGGTGCACGAGTGGGTTACATCGA
ACTGGATCTCAACAGCGGTAAGATCCTTGAGAGTTTTCGCCCCGAAGAACGTTTTCCAATGATGAGCACT
TTTAAAGTTCTGCTATGTGGCGCGGTATTATCCCGTATTGACGCCGGGCAAGAGCAACTCGGTCGCCGCA
TACACTATTCTCAGAATGACTTGGTTGAGTACTCACCAGTCACAGAAAAGCATCTTACGGATGGCATGAC
AGTAAGAGAATTATGCAGTGCTGCCATAACCATGAGTGATAACACTGCGGCCAACTTACTTCTGACAACG
ATCGGAGGACCGAAGGAGCTAACCGCTTTTTTGCACAACATGGGGGATCATGTAACTCGCCTTGATCGTT
GGGAACCGGAGCTGAATGAAGCCATACCAAACGACGAGCGTGACACCACGATGCCTGTAGCAATGGCAAC
AACGTTGCGCAAACTATTAACTGGCGAACTACTTACTCTAGCTTCCCGGCAACAATTAATAGACTGGATG
GAGGCGGATAAAGTTGCAGGACCACTTCTGCGCTCGGCCCTTCCGGCTGGCTGGTTTATTGCTGATAAAT
CTGGAGCCGGTGAGCGTGGGTCTCGCGGTATCATTGCAGCACTGGGGCCAGATGGTAAGCCCTCCCGTAT
CGTAGTTATCTACACGACGGGGAGTCAGGCAACTATGGATGAACGAAATAGACAGATCGCTGAGATAGGT
GCCTCACTGATTAAGCATTGGTAACTGTCAGACCAAGTTTACTCATATATACTTTAGATTGATTTAAAAC
TTCATTTTTAATTTAAAAGGATCTAGGTGAAGATCCTTTTTGATAATCTCATGACCAAAATCCCTTAACG
TGAGTTTTCGTTCCACTGAGCGTCAGACCCCGTAGAAAAGATCAAAGGATCTTCTTGAGATCCTTTTTTT
CTGCGCGTAATCTGCTGCTTGCAAACAAAAAAACCACCGCTACCAGCGGTGGTTTGTTTGCCGGATCAAG
AGCTACCAACTCTTTTTCCGAAGGTAACTGGCTTCAGCAGAGCGCAGATACCAAATACTGTTCTTCTAGT
GTAGCCGTAGTTAGGCCACCACTTCAAGAACTCTGTAGCACCGCCTACATACCTCGCTCTGCTAATCCTG
TTACCAGTGGCTGCTGCCAGTGGCGATAAGTCGTGTCTTACCGGGTTGGACTCAAGACGATAGTTACCGG
ATAAGGCGCAGCGGTCGGGCTGAACGGGGGGTTCGTGCACACAGCCCAGCTTGGAGCGAACGACCTACAC
CGAACTGAGATACCTACAGCGTGAGCTATGAGAAAGCGCCACGCTTCCCGAAGGGAGAAAGGCGGACAGG
TATCCGGTAAGCGGCAGGGTCGGAACAGGAGAGCGCACGAGGGAGCTTCCAGGGGGAAACGCCTGGTATC
TTTATAGTCCTGTCGGGTTTCGCCACCTCTGACTTGAGCGTCGATTTTTGTGATGCTCGTCAGGGGGGCG
GAGCCTATGGAAAAACGCCAGCAACGCGGCCTTTTTACGGTTCCTGGCCTTTTGCTGGCCTTTTGCTCAC
ATGTTCTTTCCTGCGTTATCCCCTGATTCTGTGGATAACCGTATTACCGCCTTTGAGTGAGCTGATACCG
CTCGCCGCAGCCGAACGACCGAGCGCAGCGAGTCAGTGAGCGAGGAAGCGGATCCCTATACAGTTGAAGT
CGGAAGTTTACATACACCTTAGCCAAATACATTTAAACTCACTTTTTCACAATTCCTGACATTTAATCCT
AGTAAAAATTCCCTGTCTTAGGTCAGTTAGGATCACCACTTTATTTTAAGAATGTGAAATATCAGAATAA
TAGTAGAGAGAATGATTCATTTCAGCTTTTATTTCTTTCATCACATTCCCAGTGGGTCAGAAGTTTACAT
ACACTCGACTCCTCTGCAGAATGCGGCGATGTTTCGGTAAGGGGTCCCGAGTAGCTAGTTCATGGCAGCC
AGCATATGGCATATGTTGCCAAACTCTAAACCAAATACTCATTCTGATGTTTTAAATGATTTGCCCTCCC
ATATGTCCTTCCGAGTGAGAGACACAAAAAATTCCAACACACTATTGCAATGAAAATAAATTTCCTTTAT
TAGCCAGAAGTCAGATGCTCAAGGGGCTTCATGATGTCCCCATAATTTTTGGCAGAGGGAAAAAGATCTC
AGTGGTATTTGTGAGCCAGGGCATTGGCCACACCAGCCACCACCTTCTGATAGGCAGCCTGCACCTGAGG
AGTGAATTCACGACAGGCCTTCGAATCAGGCACCGGGCTTGCGGGTCATGCACCAGGTGCGCGGTCCTTC
GGGCACCTCGACGTCGGCGGTGACGGTGAAGCCGAGCCGCTCGTAGAAGGGGAGGTTGCGGGGCGCGGAG
GTCTCCAGGAAGGCGGGCACCCCGGCGCGCTCGGCCGCCTCCACTCCGGGGAGCACGACGGCGCTGCCCA
GACCCTTGCCCTGGTGGTCGGGCGAGACGCCGACGGTGGCCAGGAACCACGCGGGCTCCTTGGGCCGGTG
CGGCGCCAGGAGGCCTTCCATCTGTTGCTGCGCGGCCAGCCGGGAACCGCTCAACTCGGCCATGCGCGGG
CCGATCTCGGCGAACACCGCCCCCGCTTCGACGCTCTCCGGCGTGGTCCAGACCGCCACCGCGGCGCCGT
CGTCCGCGACCCACACCTTGCCGATGTCGAGCCCGACGCGCGTGAGGAAGAGTTCTTGCAGCTCGGTGAC
CCGCTCGATGTGGCGGTCCGGATCGACGGTGTGGCGCGTGGCGGGGTAGTCGGCGAACGCGGCGGCGAGG
GTGCGTACGGCCCTGGGGACGTCGTCGCGGGTGGCGAGGCGCACCGTGGGCTTGTACTCGGTCATGGTGG
CCTCAGGTGCAGAGGTTTCTACAGGGAAAGAGAGAAAGGCTACAGTTAGTTTGCTGTGATGATGCTAAGT
GCCGAGGTCAGATGTCTATGGATTGTACACGGAATCCCAACGCAGGAACCAAAAAACACTCACCCAAAAA
AATGGCGCTAAGGCCGAGAGAAAGGCGAAGTTCCGTCTACGGCTATATACCTTGAAACAGGGGCGGCAGA
AGTGACGCAACGCGGTTGCGCGGACGGCTTCCTGTGTTTTCATTGGTCGAAGCGTTCTGCGCGTGCGCAG
AGATTCCCCAGGGAAGGCGGGCCCTCTTCCGAATGTCCAATCCGGACATTCTTCCGGTTGGACCTCCGCG
GTCAGCGCTGTGCCCGGCGAGAGATCACGTGGGGCGCGGAGGCGGTGCTGCTGGGGCACGGCCGTCCAGC
CTCGGCGGCCATATTTTTGAGGGGCTGTTCATCTCGTTCACACGCTCTGTCCGCCATGTTTGTGAGTGGA
AGCGCCATTACCCCTTCAAGCGACTGAAGGCTGCAGGGCCTCTGGTGGCCCGCATGGGGAGACCAGACCC
GCCAGGCCCGCCTTTCCGCACTCAGTCCGGGCTTACTTTATTTTGTGAGACAGGGTCTCGCCTAGAGGCT
CCGGTGCCCGTCAGTGGGCAGAGCGCACATCGCCCACAGTCCCCGAGAAGTTGGGGGGAGGGGTCGGCAA
TTGAACCGGTGCCTAGAGAAGGTGGCGCGGGGTAAACTGGGAAAGTGATGTCGTGTACTGGCTCCGCCTT
TTTCCCGAGGGTGGGGGAGAACCGTATATAAGTGCAGTAGTCGCCGTGAACGTTCTTTTTCGCAACGGGT
TTGCCGCCAGAACACAGGTAAGTGCCGTGTGTGGTTCCCGCGGGCCTGGCCTCTTTACGGGTTATGGCCC
TTGCGTGCCTTGAATTACTTCCACGCCCCTGGCTGCAGTACGTGATTCTTGATCCCGAGCTTCGGGTTGG
AAGTGGGTGGGAGAGTTCGAGGCCTTGCGCTTAAGGAGCCCCTTCGCCTCGTGCTTGAGTTGAGGCTTGG
CCTGGGCGCTGGGGCCGCCGCGTGCGAATCTGGTGGCACCTTCGCGCCTGTCTCGCTGCTTTCGATAAGT
CTCTAGCCATTTAAAATTTTTGATGACCTGCTGCGACGCTTTTTTTCTGGCAAGATAGTCTTGTAAATGC
GGGCCAAGATCTGCACACTGGTATTTCGGTTTTTGGGGCCGCGGGCGGCGACGGGGCCCGTGCGTCCCAG
CGCACATGTTCGGCGAGGCGGGGCCTGCGAGCGCGGCCACCGAGAATCGGACGGGGGTAGTCTCAAGCTG
GCCGGCCTGCTCTGGTGCCTGGCCTCGCGCCGCCGTGTATCGCCCCGCCCTGGGCGGCAAGGCTGGCCCG
GTCGGCACCAGTTGCGTGAGCGGAAAGATGGCCGCTTCCCGGCCCTGCTGCAGGGAGCTCAAAATGGAGG
ACGCGGCGCTCGGGAGAGCGGGCGGGTGAGTCACCCACACAAAGGAAAAGGGCCTTTCCGTCCTCAGCCG
TCGCTTCATGTGACTCCACGGAGTACCGGGCGCCGTCCAGGCACCTCGATTAGTTCTCGAGCTTTTGGAG
TACGTCGTCTTTAGGTTGGGGGGAGGGGTTTTATGCGATGGAGTTTCCCCATACTGAGTGGGTGGAGACT
GAAGTTAGGCCAGCTTGGCACTTGATGTAATTCTCCTTGGAATTTGCCCTTTTTGAGTTTGGATCTTGGT
TCATTCTCAAGCCTCAGACAGTGGTTCAAAGTTTTTTTCTTCCATTTAAGGTGTCGTGAAAACTACCCCA
AGCTGGCCTCTGAGGCCACCATGGGGTGCATTAAGTCTAAGCGGAAGGACAAAAAGGATCCCATGGTGAG
CAAGGGCGAGGAGCTGTTCACCGGGGTGGTGCCCATCCTGGTCGAGCTGGACGGCGACGTAAACGGCCAC
AAGTTCAGCGTGTCCGGCGAGGGCGAGGGCGATGCCACCTACGGCAAGCTGACCCTGAAGTTCATCTGCA
CCACCGGCAAGCTGCCCGTGCCCTGGCCCACCCTCGTGACCACCCTGAGCTGGGGCGTGCAGTGCTTCGC
CCGCTACCCCGACCACATGAAGCAGCACGACTTCTTCAAGTCCGCCATGCCCGAAGGCTACGTCCAGGAG
CGCACCATCTTCTTCAAGGACGACGGCAACTACAAGACCCGCGCCGAGGTGAAGTTCGAGGGCGACACCC
TGGTGAACCGCATCGAGCTGAAGGGCATCGACTTCAAGGAGGACGGCAACATCCTGGGGCACAAGCTGGA
GTACAACGCCATCCACGGCAACGTCTATATCACCGCCGACAAGCAGAAGAACGGCATCAAGGCCAACTTC
GGCCTCAACTGCAACATCGAGGACGGCAGCGTGCAGCTCGCCGACCACTACCAGCAGAACACCCCCATCG
GCGACGGCCCCGTGCTGCTGCCCGACAACCACTACCTGAGCACCCAGTCCAAGCTGAGCAAAGACCCCAA
CGAGAAGCGCGATCACATGGTCCTGCTGGAGTTCGTGACCGCCGCCGGGATCACTCTCGGCATGGACGAG
CTGTACAAGCGCATGCATAAGTTTTCTCAAGAACAGATCGGCGAAAACATTGTGTGCAGGGTCATTTGTA
CCACGGGTCAAATTCCCATCCGAGATTTGTCAGCTGATATTTCACAAGTGCTTAAGGAAAAACGATCCAT
AAAGAAAGTTTGGACATTTGGTAGAAACCCAGCCTGTGACTATCATTTAGGAAACATTTCAAGACTGTCA
AATAAGCATTTCCAAATACTACTAGGAGAAGACGGTAACCTTTTATTGAATGACATTTCCACTAATGGGA
CCTGGTTAAATGGGCAAAAAGTCGAGAAGAACAGCAATCAGTTACTGTCTCAAGGTGATGAAATAACCGT
TGGTGTAGGCGTGGAATCAGATATTTTATCTCTGGTCATTTTCATAAACGACAAATTTAAGCAGTGCCTC
GAGCAGAACAAAGTTGATCGCTCTGCAGGTAAGCCAGGCAGCGGCGAGGGCAGCACCAAGGGCCTGGTCG
ACGGAACCTCTGCAGGAGGTTCCGCAGGGGGTTCCGCCGGAGGAAGCGCCGGTGGCTCTGCTGGCGGCTC
TGCTGGTGGGTCTGCCGGCGGATCTGCGGGAGGGAGTGCGGGTGGAAGCGCAGGAGGCAGTGCCGGGGGA
TCAGCGGGGGGAAGTGCCGGGGGTAGTGCTGGTGGCTCTGCAGGAGGTTCCGCAGGGGGTTCCGCCGGAG
GAAGCGCCGGTGGCTCTGCTGGCGGCTCTGCTGGTGGGTCTGCCGGCGGATCTGCGGGAGGGAGTGCGGG
TGGAAGCGCAGGAGGCAGTGCCGGGGGATCAGCGGGAGGAAGTGCCGGGGGTAGTGCTGGTGGCAGCGGC
GTCGACCCTCGTCCGCGCTCGTGCGTGTGGCCGGACCCCAGGCCGGAGTTTGGAGGTACCGGCGGCAGCG
AGCTCATGGGCGGCGTGCAGCTCGCCGACCACTACCAGCAGAACACCCCCATCGGCGACGGCCCCGTGCT
GCTGCCCGACAACCACTACCTGAGCTACCAGTCCAAGCTGAGCAAAGACCCCAACGAGAAGCGCGATCAC
ATGGTCCTGCTGGAGTTCGTGACCGCCGCCGGGATCACTCTCGGCATGGACGAGCTGTACAAGGGAGGTA
CCGGTGGATCTATGGTGAGCAAGGGCGAGGAGCTGTTCACCGGGGTGGTGCCCATCCTGGTCGAGCTGGA
CGGCGACGTAAACGGCCACAAGTTCAGCGTGTCCGGCGAGGGCGAGGGCGATGCCACCTACGGCAAGCTG
ACCCTGAAGCTGATCTGCACCACCGGCAAGCTGCCCGTGCCCTGGCCCACCCTCGTGACCACCCTGGGCT
ACGGCCTTCAGTGCTTCGCCCGCTACCCCGACCACATGAAGCAGCACGACTTCTTCAAGTCCGCCATGCC
CGAAGGCTACGTCCAGGAGCGCACCATCTTCTTCAAGGACGACGGCAACTACAAGACCCGCGCCGAGGTG
AAGTTCGAGGGCGACACCCTGGTGAACCGCATCGAGCTGAAGGGCATCGACTTCAAGGAGGACGGCAACA
TCCTGGGGCACAAGCTGGAGTACAACTACAACAGCCACAACGTCTATATCACCGCCGACAAGCAGAAGAA
CGGCATCAAGGCCAACTTCAAGATCCGCCACAACATCGAGTAAGGCCTGTCAGGCCAAGCTTGGGGATCA
ATTCTCTAGAGCTCGCTGATCAGCCTCGACTGTGCCTTCTAGTTGCCAGCCATCTGTTGTTTGCCCCTCC
CCCGTGCCTTCCTTGACCCTGGAAGGTGCCACTCCCACTGTCCTTTCCTAATAAAATGAGGAAATTGCAT
CGCATTGTCTGAGTAGGTGTCATTCTATTCTGGGGGGTGGGGTGGGGCAGGACAGCAAGGGGGAGGATTG
GGAAGACAATAGCAGGCATGCTGGGGATGCGGTGGGCTCTATGGCTTCTGAGGCGGAAAGAACCAGCTGG
GCCTACTAGATAGCGGACCCCTTACCGAAACATCGCCGCATTCTGCAGAGGAGTCGAACTTAGTGTATGT
AAACTTCTGACCCACTGGAATTGTGATACAGTGAATTATAAGTGAAATAATCTGTCTGTAAACAATTGTT
GGAAAAATGACTTGTGTCATGCACAAAGTAGATGTCCTAACTGACTTGCCAAAACTATTGTTTGTTAACA
AGAAATTTGTGGAGTAGTTGAAAAACGAGTTTTAATGACTCCAACTTAAGTGTATGTAAACTTCCGACTT
CAACTGTATAGGGATCC
Features (pLannotate 1.2.2; 14 found; start..end, strand, type, name):
      1..31      +  rep_origin     M13 ori (fragment): M13 bacteriophage origin of replication; arrow indicates direction of (+) strand synthesis
     32..82      -  misc_feature   bom (fragment): basis of mobility region from pBR322
    109..213     +  promoter       AmpR promoter: bla
    214..1074    +  CDS            AmpR: β-lactamase; bla; confers resistance to ampicillin, carbenicillin, and related antibiotics
   1245..1833    +  rep_origin     ori: high-copy-number ColE1/pMB1/pBR322/pUC origin of replication
   2396..2451    -  polyA_signal   β-globin poly(A) signal: rabbit β-globin polyadenylation signal (Gil and Proudfoot, 1987)
   2522..2602    -  CDS            HBB (fragment): HBB_PONPY - Experimental evidence at transcript level: Swiss-Prot protein existence level 2. Involved in oxygen transport from the lung to the various peripheral tissues. From Pongo pygmaeus (Bornean orangutan).
   2616..3215    -  CDS            PuroR: puromycin N-acetyltransferase; pac from Streptomyces alboniger; confers resistance to puromycin
   3848..5029    +  promoter       EF-1α promoter: strong constitutive promoter for human elongation factor EF-1α
   5103..5819    +  CDS            mCerulean3: mCerulean3 is a basic (constitutively fluorescent) cyan fluorescent protein published in 2011, derived from Aequorea victoria. It is reported to be a somewhat slowly-maturing monomer with very low acid sensitivity.
   5829..6251    +  CDS            RAD53 (fragment): RAD53_YEAST - Also known as MEC2, SAD1, SPK1. Experimental evidence at protein level: Swiss-Prot protein existence level 1. Controls S-phase checkpoint as well as G1 and G2 DNA damage checkpoints. Phosphorylates proteins on serine, threonine, and tyrosine. Prevents entry into anaphase and mitotic exit after DNA damage via regulation of the Polo kinase CDC5. Seems to be involved in the phosphorylation of RPH1. From Saccharomyces cerevisiae (strain ATCC 204508 / S288c) (Baker's yeast).
   6729..7460    +  CDS            cp173Venus: circularly permuted form of the Venus yellow fluorescent protein (Nagai et al., 2004) efficient FRET acceptor for CFP
   7520..7744    +  polyA_signal   bGH poly(A) signal: bovine growth hormone polyadenylation signal
   7748..7769    +  promoter       SV40 promoter (fragment): SV40 enhancer and early promoter
