>Addgene plasmid #125200 | pSBbi-Pur-Lyn-AktAR2-EV-D | addgene full sequence | sequence record 243591 | Addgene NGS Result
GCTCCGGTGCCCGTCAGTGGGCAGAGCGCACATCGCCCACAGTCCCCGAGAAGTTGGGGGGAGGGGTCGG
CAATTGAACCGGTGCCTAGAGAAGGTGGCGCGGGGTAAACTGGGAAAGTGATGTCGTGTACTGGCTCCGC
CTTTTTCCCGAGGGTGGGGGAGAACCGTATATAAGTGCAGTAGTCGCCGTGAACGTTCTTTTTCGCAACG
GGTTTGCCGCCAGAACACAGGTAAGTGCCGTGTGTGGTTCCCGCGGGCCTGGCCTCTTTACGGGTTATGG
CCCTTGCGTGCCTTGAATTACTTCCACGCCCCTGGCTGCAGTACGTGATTCTTGATCCCGAGCTTCGGGT
TGGAAGTGGGTGGGAGAGTTCGAGGCCTTGCGCTTAAGGAGCCCCTTCGCCTCGTGCTTGAGTTGAGGCC
TGGCTTGGGCGCTGGGGCCGCCGCGTGCGAATCTGGTGGCACCTTCGCGCCTGTCTCGCTGCTTTCGATA
AGTCTCTAGCCATTTAAAATTTTTGATGACCTGCTGCGACGCTTTTTTTCTGGCAAGATAGTCTTGTAAA
TGCGGGCCAAGATCTGCACACTGGTATTTCGGTTTTTGGGGCCGCGGGCGGCGACGGGGCCCGTGCGTCC
CAGCGCACATGTTCGGCGAGGCGGGGCCTGCGAGCGCGGCCACCGAGAATCGGACGGGGGTAGTCTCAAG
CTGGCCGGCCTGCTCTGGTGCCTGGCCTCGCGCCGCCGTGTATCGCCCCGCCCTGGGCGGCAAGGCTGGC
CCGGTCGGCACCAGTTGCGTGAGCGGAAAGATGGCCGCTTCCCGGCCCTGCTGCAGGGAGCTCAAAATGG
AGGACGCGGCGCTCGGGAGAGCGGGCGGGTGAGTCACCCACACAAAGGAAAAGGGCCTTTCCGTCCTCAG
CCGTCGCTTCATGTGACTCCACGGAGTACCGGGCGCCGTCCAGGCACCTCGATTAGTTCTCGAGCTTTTG
GAGTACGTCGTCTTTAGGTTGGGGGGAGGGGTTTTATGCGATGGAGTTTCCCCATACTGAGTGGGTGGAG
ACTGAAGTTAGGCCAGCTTGGCACTTGATGTAATTCTCCTTGGAATTTGCCCTTTTTGAGTTTGGATCTT
GGTTCATTCTCAAGCCTCAGACAGTGGTTCAAAGTTTTTTTCTTCCATTTAAGGTGTCGTGAAAACTACC
CCAAGCTGGCCTCTGAGGCCACCATGGGGTGCATTAAGTCTAAGCGGAAGGACAAAAAGGATCCCATGGT
GAGCAAGGGCGAGGAGCTGTTCACCGGGGTGGTGCCCATCCTGGTCGAGCTGGACGGCGACGTAAACGGC
CACAAGTTCAGCGTGTCCGGCGAGGGCGAGGGCGATGCCACCTACGGCAAGCTGACCCTGAAGTTCATCT
GCACCACCGGCAAGCTGCCCGTGCCCTGGCCCACCCTCGTGACCACCCTGAGCTGGGGCGTGCAGTGCTT
CGCCCGCTACCCCGACCACATGAAGCAGCACGACTTCTTCAAGTCCGCCATGCCCGAAGGCTACGTCCAG
GAGCGCACCATCTTCTTCAAGGACGACGGCAACTACAAGACCCGCGCCGAGGTGAAGTTCGAGGGCGACA
CCCTGGTGAACCGCATCGAGCTGAAGGGCATCGACTTCAAGGAGGACGGCAACATCCTGGGGCACAAGCT
GGAGTACAACGCCATCCACGGCAACGTCTATATCACCGCCGACAAGCAGAAGAACGGCATCAAGGCCAAC
TTCGGCCTCAACTGCAACATCGAGGACGGCAGCGTGCAGCTCGCCGACCACTACCAGCAGAACACCCCCA
TCGGCGACGGCCCCGTGCTGCTGCCCGACAACCACTACCTGAGCACCCAGTCCAAGCTGAGCAAAGACCC
CAACGAGAAGCGCGATCACATGGTCCTGCTGGAGTTCGTGACCGCCGCCGGGATCACTCTCGGCATGGAC
GAGCTGTACAAGCGCATGCATAAGTTTTCTCAAGAACAGATCGGCGAAAACATTGTGTGCAGGGTCATTT
GTACCACGGGTCAAATTCCCATCCGAGATTTGTCAGCTGATATTTCACAAGTGCTTAAGGAAAAACGATC
CATAAAGAAAGTTTGGACATTTGGTAGAAACCCAGCCTGTGACTATCATTTAGGAAACATTTCAAGACTG
TCAAATAAGCATTTCCAAATACTACTAGGAGAAGACGGTAACCTTTTATTGAATGACATTTCCACTAATG
GGACCTGGTTAAATGGGCAAAAAGTCGAGAAGAACAGCAATCAGTTACTGTCTCAAGGTGATGAAATAAC
CGTTGGTGTAGGCGTGGAATCAGATATTTTATCTCTGGTCATTTTCATAAACGACAAATTTAAGCAGTGC
CTCGAGCAGAACAAAGTTGATCGCTCTGCAGGTAAGCCAGGCAGCGGCGAGGGCAGCACCAAGGGCCTGG
TCGACGGAACCTCTGCAGGAGGTTCCGCAGGGGGTTCCGCCGGAGGAAGCGCCGGTGGCTCTGCTGGCGG
CTCTGCTGGTGGGTCTGCCGGCGGATCTGCGGGAGGGAGTGCGGGTGGAAGCGCAGGAGGCAGTGCCGGG
GGATCAGCGGGGGGAAGTGCCGGGGGTAGTGCTGGTGGCTCTGCAGGAGGTTCCGCAGGGGGTTCCGCCG
GAGGAAGCGCCGGTGGCTCTGCTGGCGGCTCTGCTGGTGGGTCTGCCGGCGGATCTGCGGGAGGGAGTGC
GGGTGGAAGCGCAGGAGGCAGTGCCGGGGGATCAGCGGGAGGAAGTGCCGGGGGTAGTGCTGGTGGCAGC
GGCGTCGACCCTCGTCCGCGCTCGTGCGTGTGGCCGGACCCCAGGCCGGAGTTTGGAGGAACCGGCGGCA
GCGAGCTCATGGGCGGCGTGCAGCTCGCCGACCACTACCAGCAGAACACCCCCATCGGCGACGGCCCCGT
GCTGCTGCCCGACAACCACTACCTGAGCTACCAGTCCAAGCTGAGCAAAGACCCCAACGAGAAGCGCGAT
CACATGGTCCTGCTGGAGTTCGTGACCGCCGCCGGGATCACTCTCGGCATGGACGAGCTGTACAAGGGAG
GTACCGGTGGATCTATGGTGAGCAAGGGCGAGGAGCTGTTCACCGGGGTGGTGCCCATCCTGGTCGAGCT
GGACGGCGACGTAAACGGCCACAAGTTCAGCGTGTCCGGCGAGGGCGAGGGCGATGCCACCTACGGCAAG
CTGACCCTGAAGCTGATCTGCACCACCGGCAAGCTGCCCGTGCCCTGGCCCACCCTCGTGACCACCCTGG
GCTACGGCCTTCAGTGCTTCGCCCGCTACCCCGACCACATGAAGCAGCACGACTTCTTCAAGTCCGCCAT
GCCCGAAGGCTACGTCCAGGAGCGCACCATCTTCTTCAAGGACGACGGCAACTACAAGACCCGCGCCGAG
GTGAAGTTCGAGGGCGACACCCTGGTGAACCGCATCGAGCTGAAGGGCATCGACTTCAAGGAGGACGGCA
ACATCCTGGGGCACAAGCTGGAGTACAACTACAACAGCCACAACGTCTATATCACCGCCGACAAGCAGAA
GAACGGCATCAAGGCCAACTTCAAGATCCGCCACAACATCGAGTAAGGCCTGTCAGGCCAAGCTTGGGGA
TCAATTCTCTAGAGCTCGCTGATCAGCCTCGACTGTGCCTTCTAGTTGCCAGCCATCTGTTGTTTGCCCC
TCCCCCGTGCCTTCCTTGACCCTGGAAGGTGCCACTCCCACTGTCCTTTCCTAATAAAATGAGGAAATTG
CATCGCATTGTCTGAGTAGGTGTCATTCTATTCTGGGGGGTGGGGTGGGGCAGGACAGCAAGGGGGAGGA
TTGGGAAGACAATAGCAGGCATGCTGGGGATGCGGTGGGCTCTATGGCTTCTGAGGCGGAAAGAACCAGC
TGGGCCTACTAGATAGCGGACCCCTTACCGAAACATCGCCGCATTCTGCAGAGGAGTCGAACTTAGTGTA
TGTAAACTTCTGACCCACTGGAATTGTGATACAGTGAATTATAAGTGAAATAATCTGTCTGTAAACAATT
GTTGGAAAAATGACTTGTGTCATGCACAAAGTAGATGTCCTAACTGACTTGCCAAAACTATTGTTTGTTA
ACAAGAAATTTGTGGAGTAGTTGAAAAACGAGTTTTAATGACTCCAACTTAAGTGTATGTAAACTTCCGA
CTTCAACTGTATAGGGATCCAATTTTAACAAAATATTAACGCTTACAATTTCCTGATGCGGTATTTTCTC
CTTACGCATCTGTGCGGTATTTCACACCGCATCAGGTGGCACTTTTCGGGGAAATGTGCGCGGAACCCCT
ATTTGTTTATTTTTCTAAATACATTCAAATATGTATCCGCTCATGAGACAATAACCCTGATAAATGCTTC
AATAATATTGAAAAAGGAAGAGTATGAGTATTCAACATTTCCGTGTCGCCCTTATTCCCTTTTTTGCGGC
ATTTTGCCTTCCTGTTTTTGCTCACCCAGAAACGCTGGTGAAAGTAAAAGATGCTGAAGATCAGTTGGGT
GCACGAGTGGGTTACATCGAACTGGATCTCAACAGCGGTAAGATCCTTGAGAGTTTTCGCCCCGAAGAAC
GTTTTCCAATGATGAGCACTTTTAAAGTTCTGCTATGTGGCGCGGTATTATCCCGTATTGACGCCGGGCA
AGAGCAACTCGGTCGCCGCATACACTATTCTCAGAATGACTTGGTTGAGTACTCACCAGTCACAGAAAAG
CATCTTACGGATGGCATGACAGTAAGAGAATTATGCAGTGCTGCCATAACCATGAGTGATAACACTGCGG
CCAACTTACTTCTGACAACGATCGGAGGACCGAAGGAGCTAACCGCTTTTTTGCACAACATGGGGGATCA
TGTAACTCGCCTTGATCGTTGGGAACCGGAGCTGAATGAAGCCATACCAAACGACGAGCGTGACACCACG
ATGCCTGTAGCAATGGCAACAACGTTGCGCAAACTATTAACTGGCGAACTACTTACTCTAGCTTCCCGGC
AACAATTAATAGACTGGATGGAGGCGGATAAAGTTGCAGGACCACTTCTGCGCTCGGCCCTTCCGGCTGG
CTGGTTTATTGCTGATAAATCTGGAGCCGGTGAGCGTGGGTCTCGCGGTATCATTGCAGCACTGGGGCCA
GATGGTAAGCCCTCCCGTATCGTAGTTATCTACACGACGGGGAGTCAGGCAACTATGGATGAACGAAATA
GACAGATCGCTGAGATAGGTGCCTCACTGATTAAGCATTGGTAACTGTCAGACCAAGTTTACTCATATAT
ACTTTAGATTGATTTAAAACTTCATTTTTAATTTAAAAGGATCTAGGTGAAGATCCTTTTTGATAATCTC
ATGACCAAAATCCCTTAACGTGAGTTTTCGTTCCACTGAGCGTCAGACCCCGTAGAAAAGATCAAAGGAT
CTTCTTGAGATCCTTTTTTTCTGCGCGTAATCTGCTGCTTGCAAACAAAAAAACCACCGCTACCAGCGGT
GGTTTGTTTGCCGGATCAAGAGCTACCAACTCTTTTTCCGAAGGTAACTGGCTTCAGCAGAGCGCAGATA
CCAAATACTGTTCTTCTAGTGTAGCCGTAGTTAGGCCACCACTTCAAGAACTCTGTAGCACCGCCTACAT
ACCTCGCTCTGCTAATCCTGTTACCAGTGGCTGCTGCCAGTGGCGATAAGTCGTGTCTTACCGGGTTGGA
CTCAAGACGATAGTTACCGGATAAGGCGCAGCGGTCGGGCTGAACGGGGGGTTCGTGCACACAGCCCAGC
TTGGAGCGAACGACCTACACCGAACTGAGATACCTACAGCGTGAGCTATGAGAAAGCGCCACGCTTCCCG
AAGGGAGAAAGGCGGACAGGTATCCGGTAAGCGGCAGGGTCGGAACAGGAGAGCGCACGAGGGAGCTTCC
AGGGGGAAACGCCTGGTATCTTTATAGTCCTGTCGGGTTTCGCCACCTCTGACTTGAGCGTCGATTTTTG
TGATGCTCGTCAGGGGGGCGGAGCCTATGGAAAAACGCCAGCAACGCGGCCTTTTTACGGTTCCTGGCCT
TTTGCTGGCCTTTTGCTCACATGTTCTTTCCTGCGTTATCCCCTGATTCTGTGGATAACCGTATTACCGC
CTTTGAGTGAGCTGATACCGCTCGCCGCAGCCGAACGACCGAGCGCAGCGAGTCAGTGAGCGAGGAAGCG
GATCCCTATACAGTTGAAGTCGGAAGTTTACATACACCTTAGCCAAATACATTTAAACTCACTTTTTCAC
AATTCCTGACATTTAATCCTAGTAAAAATTCCCTGTCTTAGGTCAGTTAGGATCACCACTTTATTTTAAG
AATGTGAAATATCAGAATAATAGTAGAGAGAATGATTCATTTCAGCTTTTATTTCTTTCATCACATTCCC
AGTGGGTCAGAAGTTTACATACACTCGACTCCTCTGCAGAATGCGGCGATGTTTCGGTAAGGGGTCCCGA
GTAGCTAGTTCATGGCAGCCAGCATATGGCATATGTTGCCAAACTCTAAACCAAATACTCATTCTGATGT
TTTAAATGATTTGCCCTCCCATATGTCCTTCCGAGTGAGAGACACAAAAAATTCCAACACACTATTGCAA
TGAAAATAAATTTCCTTTATTAGCCAGAAGTCAGATGCTCAAGGGGCTTCATGATGTCCCCATAATTTTT
GGCAGAGGGAAAAAGATCTCAGTGGTATTTGTGAGCCAGGGCATTGGCCACACCAGCCACCACCTTCTGA
TAGGCAGCCTGCACCTGAGGAGTGAATTCACGACAGGCCTTCGAATCAGGCACCGGGCTTGCGGGTCATG
CACCAGGTGCGCGGTCCTTCGGGCACCTCGACGTCGGCGGTGACGGTGAAGCCGAGCCGCTCGTAGAAGG
GGAGGTTGCGGGGCGCGGAGGTCTCCAGGAAGGCGGGCACCCCGGCGCGCTCGGCCGCCTCCACTCCGGG
GAGCACGACGGCGCTGCCCAGACCCTTGCCCTGGTGGTCGGGCGAGACGCCGACGGTGGCCAGGAACCAC
GCGGGCTCCTTGGGCCGGTGCGGCGCCAGGAGGCCTTCCATCTGTTGCTGCGCGGCCAGCCGGGAACCGC
TCAACTCGGCCATGCGCGGGCCGATCTCGGCGAACACCGCCCCCGCTTCGACGCTCTCCGGCGTGGTCCA
GACCGCCACCGCGGCGCCGTCGTCCGCGACCCACACCTTGCCGATGTCGAGCCCGACGCGCGTGAGGAAG
AGTTCTTGCAGCTCGGTGACCCGCTCGATGTGGCGGTCCGGATCGACGGTGTGGCGCGTGGCGGGGTAGT
CGGCGAACGCGGCGGCGAGGGTGCGTACGGCCCTGGGGACGTCGTCGCGGGTGGCGAGGCGCACCGTGGG
CTTGTACTCGGTCATGGTGGCCTCAGGTGCAGAGGTTTCTACAGGGAAAGAGAGAAAGGCTACAGTTAGT
TTGCTGTGATGATGCTAAGTGCCGAGGTCAGATGTCTATGGATTGTACACGGAATCCCAACGCAGGAACC
AAAAAACACTCACCCAAAAAAATGGCGCTAAGGCCGAGAGAAAGGCGAAGTTCCGTCTACGGCTATATAC
CTTGAAACAGGGGCGGCAGAAGTGACGCAACGCGGTTGCGCGGACGGCTTCCTGTGTTTTCATTGGTCGA
AGCGTTCTGCGCGTGCGCAGAGATTCCCCAGGGAAGGCGGGCCCTCTTCCGAATGTCCAATCCGGACATT
CTTCCGGTTGGACCTCCGCGGTCAGCGCTGTGCCCGGCGAGAGATCACGTGGGGCGCGGAGGCGGTGCTG
CTGGGGCACGGCCGTCCAGCCTCGGCGGCCATATTTTTGAGGGGCTGTTCATCTCGTTCACACGCTCTGT
CCGCCATGTTTGTGAGTGGAAGCGCCATTACCCCTTCAAGCGACTGAAGGCTGCAGGGCCTCTGGTGGCC
CGCATGGGGAGACCAGACCCGCCAGGCCCGCCTTTCCGCACTCAGTCCGGGCTTACTTTATTTTGTGAGA
CAGGGTCTCGCCTAGAG
Features (pLannotate 1.2.2; 14 found; start..end, strand, type, name):
      1..1182    +  promoter       EF-1α promoter: strong constitutive promoter for human elongation factor EF-1α
   1256..1972    +  CDS            mCerulean3: mCerulean3 is a basic (constitutively fluorescent) cyan fluorescent protein published in 2011, derived from Aequorea victoria. It is reported to be a somewhat slowly-maturing monomer with very low acid sensitivity.
   1982..2404    +  CDS            RAD53 (fragment): RAD53_YEAST - Also known as MEC2, SAD1, SPK1. Experimental evidence at protein level: Swiss-Prot protein existence level 1. Controls S-phase checkpoint as well as G1 and G2 DNA damage checkpoints. Phosphorylates proteins on serine, threonine, and tyrosine. Prevents entry into anaphase and mitotic exit after DNA damage via regulation of the Polo kinase CDC5. Seems to be involved in the phosphorylation of RPH1. From Saccharomyces cerevisiae (strain ATCC 204508 / S288c) (Baker's yeast).
   2882..3613    +  CDS            cp173Venus: circularly permuted form of the Venus yellow fluorescent protein (Nagai et al., 2004) efficient FRET acceptor for CFP
   3673..3897    +  polyA_signal   bGH poly(A) signal: bovine growth hormone polyadenylation signal
   3901..3922    +  promoter       SV40 promoter (fragment): SV40 enhancer and early promoter
   4221..4251    +  rep_origin     M13 ori (fragment): M13 bacteriophage origin of replication; arrow indicates direction of (+) strand synthesis
   4252..4302    -  misc_feature   bom (fragment): basis of mobility region from pBR322
   4329..4433    +  promoter       AmpR promoter: bla
   4434..5294    +  CDS            AmpR: β-lactamase; bla; confers resistance to ampicillin, carbenicillin, and related antibiotics
   5465..6053    +  rep_origin     ori: high-copy-number ColE1/pMB1/pBR322/pUC origin of replication
   6616..6671    -  polyA_signal   β-globin poly(A) signal: rabbit β-globin polyadenylation signal (Gil and Proudfoot, 1987)
   6742..6822    -  CDS            HBB (fragment): HBB_PONPY - Experimental evidence at transcript level: Swiss-Prot protein existence level 2. Involved in oxygen transport from the lung to the various peripheral tissues. From Pongo pygmaeus (Bornean orangutan).
   6836..7435    -  CDS            PuroR: puromycin N-acetyltransferase; pac from Streptomyces alboniger; confers resistance to puromycin
