[The description below was written by a language model from this plasmid's Addgene catalogue record and pLannotate feature annotations shown in this document.]
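Description:
pSBbi-Pur-Lyn-AktAR2-EV-D is a Sleeping Beauty transposon plasmid for mammalian expression, built on the pSBbi-Pur backbone and intended for making stable cell lines. It is propagated in E. coli as a high-copy plasmid through a ColE1/pUC-type origin with ampicillin selection (AmpR under its own bla promoter). The backbone has a bidirectional layout. An EF-1α promoter drives the cargo, which is inserted between two retained SfiI sites and terminated by a bGH polyadenylation signal. The divergently oriented RPBSA promoter named in the record expresses puromycin N-acetyltransferase, followed by a β-globin poly(A) signal. The automated feature tables do not annotate RPBSA or the transposon inverted repeats, although the vector type implies the repeats are present. Both tables, the repository-sequenced and the depositor-supplied records, describe the same 8,067 nt circle from different start points.

The roughly 2.4 kb synthetic insert encodes a lipid raft-targeted FRET reporter of AKT kinase activity. A short N-terminal peptide from human LYN kinase directs the protein to membrane rafts. It is followed by the donor mCerulean3, a fragment of yeast RAD53 that presumably serves as the phosphopeptide-binding module, the long flexible EV linker, a FoxO1-derived AKT substrate sequence, and a circularly permuted Venus acceptor, listed as cpVenus[E172] in the catalogue and annotated as cp173Venus. In a functional sensor, phosphorylation of the substrate would change FRET between the two fluorophores. Here FoxO1 Thr-24 is replaced by valine, so the site cannot be phosphorylated. This "dead" variant is typically used as a negative control alongside the active raft-targeted sensor in puromycin-selected stable lines.
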