Addgene plasmid #125200: pSBbi-Pur-Lyn-AktAR2-EV-D
Purpose: SB-transposon plasmid for stable expression of unphosphorylatable "dead" version of lipid raft-targeted Lyn-AktAR2-EV variant of FRET-based AKT activity reporter
Depositing lab: Eric Davis. Depositing organization: University of Texas MD Anderson Cancer Center.
Backbone
  Vector backbone: pSBbi-Pur
  Backbone manufacturer: Addgene plasmid # 60523
  Backbone size w/o insert (bp): 5661
  Vector type: Mammalian Expression ; Transposon
  Selectable markers: Puromycin
Growth in bacteria
  Bacterial resistance: Ampicillin, 100 μg/mL
  Growth temperature: 37°C
  Growth strain: DH5alpha
  Copy number: High Copy
Gene/Insert
  Gene/Insert name: Lyn-AktAR2-EV-D
  Species: Synthetic
  Insert size (bp): 2409
  Mutation: FoxO1 Thr-24 changed to Val rendering this inactive and unphosphorylatable
  Promoter: EF1a/RPBSA
  Tag / fusion protein: Lyn tag (GCIKSKRKD), mCerulean3 (N terminal on insert); EV linker, cpVenus[E172] (C terminal on insert)
  Cloning method: Restriction Enzyme; 5′ cloning site SfiI (not destroyed); 3′ cloning site SfiI (not destroyed)
  Sequencing primers: 5′ GCCTCAGACAGTGGTTCAAAG; 3′ AGGCACAGTCGAGGCTGAT
Terms and licenses: Academic/Nonprofit Terms; Industry Terms: Not Available to Industry
Depositor comments: Insert subcloned from Addgene plasmid #64932. Targeted to membrane by lipid raft-targeting peptide (GCIKSKRKD) derived from human kinase LYN.
How to cite: pSBbi-Pur-Lyn-AktAR2-EV-D was a gift from Eric Davis (Addgene plasmid # 125200 ; http://n2t.net/addgene:125200 ; RRID:Addgene_125200)
