>Addgene plasmid #125200 | pSBbi-Pur-Lyn-AktAR2-EV-D | depositor partial sequence | sequence record 239441 | Sequence of the insert
GCCACCATGGGGTGCATTAAGTCTAAGCGGAAGGACAAAAAGGATCCCATGGTGAGCAAGGGCGAGGAGC
TGTTCACCGGGGTGGTGCCCATCCTGGTCGAGCTGGACGGCGACGTAAACGGCCACAAGTTCAGCGTGTC
CGGCGAGGGCGAGGGCGATGCCACCTACGGCAAGCTGACCCTGAAGTTCATCTGCACCACCGGCAAGCTG
CCCGTGCCCTGGCCCACCCTCGTGACCACCCTGAGCTGGGGCGTGCAGTGCTTCGCCCGCTACCCCGACC
ACATGAAGCAGCACGACTTCTTCAAGTCCGCCATGCCCGAAGGCTACGTCCAGGAGCGCACCATCTTCTT
CAAGGACGACGGCAACTACAAGACCCGCGCCGAGGTGAAGTTCGAGGGCGACACCCTGGTGAACCGCATC
GAGCTGAAGGGCATCGACTTCAAGGAGGACGGCAACATCCTGGGGCACAAGCTGGAGTACAACGCCATCC
ACGGCAACGTCTATATCACCGCCGACAAGCAGAAGAACGGCATCAAGGCCAACTTCGGCCTCAACTGCAA
CATCGAGGACGGCAGCGTGCAGCTCGCCGACCACTACCAGCAGAACACCCCCATCGGCGACGGCCCCGTG
CTGCTGCCCGACAACCACTACCTGAGCACCCAGTCCAAGCTGAGCAAAGACCCCAACGAGAAGCGCGATC
ACATGGTCCTGCTGGAGTTCGTGACCGCCGCCGGGATCACTCTCGGCATGGACGAGCTGTACAAGCGCAT
GCATAAGTTTTCTCAAGAACAGATCGGCGAAAACATTGTGTGCAGGGTCATTTGTACCACGGGTCAAATT
CCCATCCGAGATTTGTCAGCTGATATTTCACAAGTGCTTAAGGAAAAACGATCCATAAAGAAAGTTTGGA
CATTTGGTAGAAACCCAGCCTGTGACTATCATTTAGGAAACATTTCAAGACTGTCAAATAAGCATTTCCA
AATACTACTAGGAGAAGACGGTAACCTTTTATTGAATGACATTTCCACTAATGGGACCTGGTTAAATGGG
CAAAAAGTCGAGAAGAACAGCAATCAGTTACTGTCTCAAGGTGATGAAATAACCGTTGGTGTAGGCGTGG
AATCAGATATTTTATCTCTGGTCATTTTCATAAACGACAAATTTAAGCAGTGCCTCGAGCAGAACAAAGT
TGATCGCTCTGCAGGTAAGCCAGGCAGCGGCGAGGGCAGCACCAAGGGCCTGGTCGACGGAACCTCTGCA
GGAGGTTCCGCAGGGGGTTCCGCCGGAGGAAGCGCCGGTGGCTCTGCTGGCGGCTCTGCTGGTGGGTCTG
CCGGCGGATCTGCGGGAGGGAGTGCGGGTGGAAGCGCAGGAGGCAGTGCCGGGGGATCAGCGGGGGGAAG
TGCCGGGGGTAGTGCTGGTGGCTCTGCAGGAGGTTCCGCAGGGGGTTCCGCCGGAGGAAGCGCCGGTGGC
TCTGCTGGCGGCTCTGCTGGTGGGTCTGCCGGCGGATCTGCGGGAGGGAGTGCGGGTGGAAGCGCAGGAG
GCAGTGCCGGGGGATCAGCGGGAGGAAGTGCCGGGGGTAGTGCTGGTGGCAGCGGCGTCGACCCTCGTCC
GCGCTCGTGCGTGTGGCCGGACCCCAGGCCGGAGTTTGGAGGTACCGGCGGCAGCGAGCTCATGGGCGGC
GTGCAGCTCGCCGACCACTACCAGCAGAACACCCCCATCGGCGACGGCCCCGTGCTGCTGCCCGACAACC
ACTACCTGAGCTACCAGTCCAAGCTGAGCAAAGACCCCAACGAGAAGCGCGATCACATGGTCCTGCTGGA
GTTCGTGACCGCCGCCGGGATCACTCTCGGCATGGACGAGCTGTACAAGGGAGGTACCGGTGGATCTATG
GTGAGCAAGGGCGAGGAGCTGTTCACCGGGGTGGTGCCCATCCTGGTCGAGCTGGACGGCGACGTAAACG
GCCACAAGTTCAGCGTGTCCGGCGAGGGCGAGGGCGATGCCACCTACGGCAAGCTGACCCTGAAGCTGAT
CTGCACCACCGGCAAGCTGCCCGTGCCCTGGCCCACCCTCGTGACCACCCTGGGCTACGGCCTTCAGTGC
TTCGCCCGCTACCCCGACCACATGAAGCAGCACGACTTCTTCAAGTCCGCCATGCCCGAAGGCTACGTCC
AGGAGCGCACCATCTTCTTCAAGGACGACGGCAACTACAAGACCCGCGCCGAGGTGAAGTTCGAGGGCGA
CACCCTGGTGAACCGCATCGAGCTGAAGGGCATCGACTTCAAGGAGGACGGCAACATCCTGGGGCACAAG
CTGGAGTACAACTACAACAGCCACAACGTCTATATCACCGCCGACAAGCAGAAGAACGGCATCAAGGCCA
ACTTCAAGATCCGCCACAACATCGAGTAA
